Addgene plasmid #188699: pME VIVIT NS
Purpose: Gateway middle element encoding the VIVIT peptide (no stop codon)
Depositing lab: David Tobin. Depositing organization: Duke University. Publication: Macrophage NFATC2 mediates angiogenic signaling during mycobacterial infection. Brewer WJ, Xet-Mull AM, Yu A, Sweeney MI, Walton EM, Tobin DM. Cell Rep. 2022 Dec 13;41(11):111817. doi: 10.1016/j.celrep.2022.111817. PubMed 36516756.
Backbone
  Vector backbone: pDONR 221
  Vector type: Mammalian Expression, Synthetic Biology
Growth in bacteria
  Bacterial resistance: Kanamycin, 50 μg/mL
  Growth temperature: 37°C
  Growth strain: DH5alpha
  Copy number: High Copy
Gene/Insert
  Gene/Insert name: VIVIT
  Species: Synthetic
  Insert size (bp): 54
  Cloning method: Gateway Cloning
Terms and licenses: Academic/Nonprofit Terms; Industry Terms: Not Available to Industry
How to cite: pME VIVIT NS was a gift from David Tobin (Addgene plasmid # 188699 ; http://n2t.net/addgene:188699 ; RRID:Addgene_188699)
