[The description below was written by a language model from this plasmid's Addgene catalogue record and pLannotate feature annotations shown in this document.]
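Description:
pME VIVIT NS is a Gateway middle entry clone built on the pDONR 221 backbone, about 2.6 kb in total. It is maintained in E. coli as a high-copy plasmid through a ColE1/pUC-type origin and is selected with kanamycin via an aminoglycoside phosphotransferase (KanR) gene. Although catalogued under mammalian expression and synthetic biology, the plasmid itself carries no eukaryotic promoter. It is a donor of a coding module rather than an expression vector in its own right.

The payload is a synthetic 54 bp insert encoding the VIVIT peptide, generally known as a competitive inhibitor of the calcineurin–NFAT interaction. The insert is not annotated as a separate feature in the table, but it corresponds to the short interval between the attL1 and attL2 sites. These sites allow LR Clonase-mediated transfer into a destination vector, typically in a multisite assembly in which a 5' entry clone supplies the promoter and a 3' entry clone supplies downstream elements. The "NS" designation indicates that the stop codon is omitted, so the peptide can be read through in frame into a C-terminal partner, such as a tag or reporter, contributed by the 3' element.

Upstream rrnB T1 and T2 terminators insulate the cassette from read-through transcription in bacteria, and a T7 promoter lies just outside attL2. The short lacI and lacZα fragments are backbone remnants with no apparent function. The associated publication concerns macrophage NFATC2 signalling in angiogenesis during mycobacterial infection, which is consistent with use of this module to build constructs that block NFAT activation. The record does not state which promoters or fusion partners it was combined with.
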