Features (pLannotate 1.2.2; 9 found; start..end, strand, type, name):
    121..213     +  CDS            lacI (fragment): lac repressor; lacI; The lac repressor binds to the lac operator to inhibit transcription in E. coli. This inhibition can be relieved by adding lactose or isopropyl-β-D-thiogalactopyranoside (IPTG).
    268..295     -  terminator     rrnB T2 terminator: transcription terminator T2 from the E. coli rrnB gene
    427..470     +  terminator     rrnB T1 terminator: Escherichia coli rrnB; transcription terminator T1 from the E. coli rrnB gene
    517..553     -  CDS            lacZα (fragment): LacZα fragment of β-galactosidase; lacZ fragment
    569..668     +  protein_bind   attL1: mutant version of attL; recombination site for the Gateway® LR reaction LR Clonase™
    724..823     -  protein_bind   attL2: mutant version of attL; recombination site for the Gateway® LR reaction LR Clonase™
    841..859     -  promoter       T7 promoter: promoter for bacteriophage T7 RNA polymerase
    993..1802    +  CDS            KanR: aminoglycoside phosphotransferase; aph(3')-Ia; confers resistance to kanamycin in bacteria or G418 (Geneticin®) in eukaryotes
   1949..2537    +  rep_origin     ori: high-copy-number ColE1/pMB1/pBR322/pUC origin of replication
>Addgene plasmid #188699 | pME VIVIT NS | addgene full sequence | sequence record 370675 | Addgene NGS Result
CTTTCCTGCGTTATCCCCTGATTCTGTGGATAACCGTATTACCGCCTTTGAGTGAGCTGATACCGCTCGC
CGCAGCCGAACGACCGAGCGCAGCGAGTCAGTGAGCGAGGAAGCGGAAGAGCGCCCAATACGCAAACCGC
CTCTCCCCGCGCGTTGGCCGATTCATTAATGCAGCTGGCACGACAGGTTTCCCGACTGGAAAGCGGGCAG
TGAGCGCAACGCAATTAATACGCGTACCGCTAGCCAGGAAGAGTTTGTAGAAACGCAAAAAGGCCATCCG
TCAGGATGGCCTTCTGCTTAGTTTGATGCCTGGCAGTTTATGGCGGGCGTCCTGCCCGCCACCCTCCGGG
CCGTTGCTTCACAACGTTCAAATCCGCTCCCGGCGGATTTGTCCTACTCAGGAGAGCGTTCACCGACAAA
CAACAGATAAAACGAAAGGCCCAGTCTTCCGACTGAGCCTTTCGTTTTATTTGATGCCTGGCAGTTCCCT
ACTCTCGCGTTAACGCTAGCATGGATGTTTTCCCAGTCACGACGTTGTAAAACGACGGCCAGTCTTAAGC
TCGGGCCCCAAATAATGATTTTATTTTGACTGATAGTGACCTGTTCGTTGCAACAAATTGATGAGCAATG
CTTTTTTATAATGCCAACTTTGTACAAAAAAGCAGGCTGCCATCATGGCAGGACCACACCCGGTGATTGT
TATCACTGGACCACATGAGGAGTACCCAGCTTTCTTGTACAAAGTTGGCATTATAAGAAAGCATTGCTTA
TCAATTTGTTGCAACGAACAGGTCACTATCAGTCAAAATAAAATCATTATTTGCCATCCAGCTGATATCC
CCTATAGTGAGTCGTATTACATGGTCATAGCTGTTTCCTGGCAGCTCTGGCCCGTGTCTCAAAATCTCTG
ATGTTACATTGCACAAGATAAAAATATATCATCATGAACAATAAAACTGTCTGCTTACATAAACAGTAAT
ACAAGGGGTGTTATGAGCCATATTCAACGGGAAACGTCGAGGCCGCGATTAAATTCCAACATGGATGCTG
ATTTATATGGGTATAAATGGGCTCGCGATAATGTCGGGCAATCAGGTGCGACAATCTATCGCTTGTATGG
GAAGCCCGATGCGCCAGAGTTGTTTCTGAAACATGGCAAAGGTAGCGTTGCCAATGATGTTACAGATGAG
ATGGTCAGACTAAACTGGCTGACGGAATTTATGCCTCTTCCGACCATCAAGCATTTTATCCGTACTCCTG
ATGATGCATGGTTACTCACCACTGCGATCCCCGGAAAAACAGCATTCCAGGTATTAGAAGAATATCCTGA
TTCAGGTGAAAATATTGTTGATGCGCTGGCAGTGTTCCTGCGCCGGTTGCATTCGATTCCTGTTTGTAAT
TGTCCTTTTAACAGCGATCGCGTATTTCGTCTCGCTCAGGCGCAATCACGAATGAATAACGGTTTGGTTG
ATGCGAGTGATTTTGATGACGAGCGTAATGGCTGGCCTGTTGAACAAGTCTGGAAAGAAATGCATAAACT
TTTGCCATTCTCACCGGATTCAGTCGTCACTCATGGTGATTTCTCACTTGATAACCTTATTTTTGACGAG
GGGAAATTAATAGGTTGTATTGATGTTGGACGAGTCGGAATCGCAGACCGATACCAGGATCTTGCCATCC
TATGGAACTGCCTCGGTGAGTTTTCTCCTTCATTACAGAAACGGCTTTTTCAAAAATATGGTATTGATAA
TCCTGATATGAATAAATTGCAGTTTCATTTGATGCTCGATGAGTTTTTCTAATCAGAATTGGTTAATTGG
TTGTAACACTGGCAGAGCATTACGCTGACTTGACGGGACGGCGCAAGCTCATGACCAAAATCCCTTAACG
TGAGTTACGCGTCGTTCCACTGAGCGTCAGACCCCGTAGAAAAGATCAAAGGATCTTCTTGAGATCCTTT
TTTTCTGCGCGTAATCTGCTGCTTGCAAACAAAAAAACCACCGCTACCAGCGGTGGTTTGTTTGCCGGAT
CAAGAGCTACCAACTCTTTTTCCGAAGGTAACTGGCTTCAGCAGAGCGCAGATACCAAATACTGTTCTTC
TAGTGTAGCCGTAGTTAGGCCACCACTTCAAGAACTCTGTAGCACCGCCTACATACCTCGCTCTGCTAAT
CCTGTTACCAGTGGCTGCTGCCAGTGGCGATAAGTCGTGTCTTACCGGGTTGGACTCAAGACGATAGTTA
CCGGATAAGGCGCAGCGGTCGGGCTGAACGGGGGGTTCGTGCACACAGCCCAGCTTGGAGCGAACGACCT
ACACCGAACTGAGATACCTACAGCGTGAGCTATGAGAAAGCGCCACGCTTCCCGAAGGGAGAAAGGCGGA
CAGGTATCCGGTAAGCGGCAGGGTCGGAACAGGAGAGCGCACGAGGGAGCTTCCAGGGGGAAACGCCTGG
TATCTTTATAGTCCTGTCGGGTTTCGCCACCTCTGACTTGAGCGTCGATTTTTGTGATGCTCGTCAGGGG
GGCGGAGCCTATGGAAAAACGCCAGCAACGCGGCCTTTTTACGGTTCCTGGCCTTTTGCTGGCCTTTTGC
TCACATGTT
